>Addgene plasmid #72410 | pJK375 | depositor full sequence | sequence record 135659 | pJK375 sequence 4581 bps
TGGCGAATGGG
[124 nt withheld, positions 12-135]
C
[91 nt withheld, positions 137-227]
A
[49 nt withheld, positions 229-277]
CCTTTGACGTTGGAGTCCACGTTCTTT
[37 nt withheld, positions 305-341]
ACCCTATCTCGGTCTATTCTTTTGATTTATAAGGGATTTTGCCGATTTCGGCCTATTGGTTAAAAAATGA
GCTGATTTAACAAAAATTTAACGCGAATTTTAACAAAATATTAACGTTTACAATTTCAGGTGGCACTTTT
CGGGGAAATGTGCGCGGAACCCCTATTTGTTTATTTTTCTAAATACATTCAAATATGTATCCGCTCATGA
GACAATAACCCTGATAAATGCTTCAATAATATTGAAAAAGGAAGAGTATGAGTATTCAACATTTCCGTGT
CGCCCTTATTCCCTTTTTTGCGGCATTTTGCCTTCCTGTTTTTGCTCACCCAGAAACGCTGGTGAAAGTA
AAAGATGCTGAAGATCAGTTGGGTGCACGAGTGGGTTACATCGAACTGGATCTCAACAGCGGTAAGATCC
TTGAGAGTTTTCGCCCCGAAGAACGTTTTCCAATGATGAGCACTTTTAAAGTTCTGCTATGTGGCGCGGT
ATTATCCCGTATTGACGCCGGGCAAGAGCAACTCGGTCGCCGCATACACTATTCTCAGAATGACTTGGTT
GAGTACTCACCAGTCACAGAAAAGCATCTTACGGATGGCATGACAGTAAGAGAATTATGCAGTGCTGCCA
TAACCATGAGTGATAACACTGCGGCCAACTTACTTCTGACAACGATCGGAGGACCGAAGGAGCTAACCGC
TTTTTTGCACAACATGGGGGATCATGTAACTCGCCTTGATCGTTGGGAACCGGAGCTGAATGAAGCCATA
CCAAACGACGAGCGTGACACCACGATGCCTGCAGCAATGGCAACAACGTTGCGCAAACTATTAACTGGCG
AACTACTTACTCTAGCTTCCCGGCAACAATTAATAGACTGGATGGAGGCGGATAAAGTTGCAGGACCACT
TCTGCGCTCGGCCCTTCCGGCTGGCTGGTTTATTGCTGATAAATCTGGAGCCGGTGAGCGTGGGTCTCGC
GGTATCATTGCAGCACTGGGGCCAGATGGTAAGCCCTCCCGTATCGTAGTTATCTACACGACGGGGAGTC
AGGCAACTATGGATGAACGAAATAGACAGATCGCTGAGATAGGTGCCTCACTGATTAAGCATTGGTAACT
GTCAGACCAAGTTTACTCATATATACTTTAGATTGATTTAAAACTTCATTTTTAATTTAAAAGGATCTAG
GTGAAGATCCTTTTTGATAATCTCATGACCAAAATCCCTTAACGTGAGTTTTCGTTCCACTGAGCGTCAG
ACCCCGTAGAAAAGATCAAAGGATCTTCTTGAGATCCTTTTTTTCTGCGCGTAATCTGCTGCTTGCAAAC
AAAAAAACCACCGCTACCAGCGGTGGTTTGTTTGCCGGATCAAGAGCTACCAACTCTTTTTCCGAAGGTA
ACTGGCTTCAGCAGAGCGCAGATACCAAATACTGTCCTTCTAGTGTAGCCGTAGTTAGGCCACCACTTCA
AGAACTCTGTAGCACCGCCTACATACCTCGCTCTGCTAATCCTGTTACCAGTGGCTGCTGCCAGTGGCGA
TAAGTCGTGTCTTACCGGGTTGGACTCAAGACGATAGTTACCGGATAAGGCGCAGCGGTCGGGCTGAACG
GGGGGTTCGTGCACACAGCCCAGCTTGGAGCGAACGACCTACACCGAACTGAGATACCTACAGCGTGAGC
TATGAGAAAGCGCCACGCTTCCCGAAGGGAGAAAGGCGGACAGGTATCCGGTAAGCGGCAGGGTCGGAAC
AGGAGAGCGCACGAGGGAGCTTCCAGGGGGAAACGCCTGGTATCTTTATAGTCCTGTCGGGTTTCGCCAC
CTCTGACTTGAGCGTCGATTTTTGTGATGCTCGTCAGGGGGGCGGAGCCTATGGAAAAACGCCAGCAACG
CGGCCTTTTTACGGTTCCTGGCCTTTTGCTGGCCTTTTGCTCACATGTTCTTTCCTGCGTTATCCCCTGA
TTCTGTGGATAACCGTATTACCGCCTTTGAGTGAGCTGATACCGCTCGCCGCAGCCGAACGACCGAGCGC
AGCGAGTCAGTGAGCGAGGAAGCGGAAGAGCGCCTGATGCGGTATTTTCTCCTTACGCATCTGTGCGGTA
TTTCACACCGCATATATGGTGCACTCTCAGTACAATCTGCTCTGATGCCGCATAGTTAAGCCAGTATACA
CTCCGCTATCGCTACGTGACTGGGTCATGGCTGCGCCCCGACACCCGCCAACACCCGCTGACGCGCCCTG
ACGGGCTTGTCTGCTCCCGGCATCCGCTTACAGACAAGCTGTGACCGTCTCCGGGAGCTGCATGTGTCAG
AGGTTTTCACCGTCATCACCGAAACGCGCGAGGCAGCTGCGGTAAAGCTCATCAGCGTGGTCGTGAAGCG
ATTCACAGATGTCTGCCTGTTCATCCGCGTCCAGCTCGTTGAGTTTCTCCAGAAGCGTTAATGTCTGGCT
TCTGATAAAGCGGGCCATGTTAAGGGCGGTTTTTTCCTGTTTGGTCACTGATGCCTCCGTGTAAGGGGGA
TTTCTGTTCATGGGGGTAATGATACCGATGAAACGAGAGAGGATGCTCACGATACGGGTTACTGATGATG
AACATGCCCGGTTACTGGAACGTTGTGAGGGTAAACAACTGGCGGTATGGATGCGGCGGGACCAGAGAAA
AATCACTCAGGGTCAATGCCAGCGCTTCGTTAATACAGATGTAGGTGTTCCACAGGGTAGCCAGCAGCAT
CCTGCGATGCAGATCCGGAACATAATGGTGCAGGGCGCTGACTTCCGCGTTTCCAGACTTTACGAAACAC
GGAAACCGAAGACCATTCATGTTGTTGCTCAGGTCGCAGACGTTTTGCAGCAGCAGTCGCTTCACGTTCG
CTCGCGTATCGGTGATTCATTCTGCTAACCAGTAAGGCAACCCCGCCAGCCTAGCCGGGTCCTCAACGAC
AGGAGCACGATCATGCGCACCCGTGGCCAGGACCCAACGCTGCCCGAGATCTCGATCCCGCGAAATTAAT
ACGACTCACTATAGGGAGACCACAACGGTTTCCCTCTAGAAATAATTTTGTTTAACTTTAAGAAGGAGAT
ATACATATGCCAAAGAATGTCGTAAATCCGGAATTTCTGCCCGTTCTGGCAAAAATGCCGTCTTTCGACG
GTCTTTCGGATCGTTCACTGCCGGAAGTACGGGAAATCTTCCTTACCTCTATCCGGCTCATGGAAGGCAG
ACCTTCGCCAGATGTCGATACACGGGAAGAATACGTCCCCGGCCTCAACAAGGCGCCCGACGTGCGTGTC
CTCGTCTACAGCCCCCGAAAAGTCGCCCCCAACGCTCCTGCCATGGTCTATATTCACGGCGGCGGTCTCA
TCTCCGGCCACCCGGAAGTGGACGATCCGAAATGCCAGATCCTAGCCAACCGTCTCGGCATGCACATCTT
CTCGGTCGATTATCGTCTCGCTCCGGAAGTGAAATATCCCGGCGCCATCGAAGACTGTTACGCAGTTCTC
AAATGGGTGAACGAAAACGCAGCCCGCTTGGGTATCAACCGCGATAAAGTCGTTGTCGCCGGAGAAAGCG
CGGGCGGCGGCCTCAGCGCGGCTCTCGCCCTCATGGCCCGTGATCGCGGCGAATACAAACTCGCTTGTCA
GATCCTCATCTACCCGATGCTTGATGACCGCACGGCGATAAAACACGAACCTGCCCCCGCGTTCGGTGAA
TATGTCTGGACCCGCTCAGCCAACAAATACGCCTGGCAGTGCTACCTCGGAGACGCAGCTGGCGGCGATA
AAACCCCGGACTATGCAGCCGCCGGACGCGCAACAAACCTCGCTGGTCTGCCGCCCACCTTCATCGGGGT
CGGCTCCATGGACCTATTTCTATGCGAAGACCTCGATTACGCCACCCGCCTGATGGCTGCCGGCGTTCCC
GTCGAAGTCTTCGTGGTGCCCGGCGCCTACCACGTCTTCGATATGTTCGTCCCTGACGCCGCCCTCTCAA
AACGCTTCATGGACGCCTATTGCGACGTCATCAAACGTACGCTCGCGATCTGAGAATTCGAGCTCCGTCG
ACAAGCTTGCGGCCGCACTCGAGCACCACCACCACCACCACTGAGATCCGGCTGCTAACAAAGCCCGAAA
GGAAGCTGAGTTGGCTGCTGCCACCGCTGAGCAATAACTAGCATAACCCCTTGGGGCCTCTAAACGGGTC
TTGAGGGGTTTTTTGCTGAAAGGAGGAACTATATCCGGAT
Features (pLannotate 1.2.2; 12 found; start..end, strand, type, name):
     12..467     +  rep_origin     f1 ori (sequence partly withheld): f1 bacteriophage origin of replication; arrow indicates direction of (+) strand synthesis
    494..598     +  promoter       AmpR promoter: bla
    599..1459    +  CDS            AmpR: β-lactamase; bla; confers resistance to ampicillin, carbenicillin, and related antibiotics
   1630..2218    +  rep_origin     ori: high-copy-number ColE1/pMB1/pBR322/pUC origin of replication
   2404..2546    -  misc_feature   bom: basis of mobility region from pBR322
   2648..2839    -  CDS            rop: Rop protein, which maintains plasmids at low copy number; rop
   2856..3236    +  CDS            YPB1_ECOLX: Protein predicted: Swiss-Prot protein existence level 4. From Escherichia coli.
   3348..3366    +  promoter       T7 promoter: promoter for bacteriophage T7 RNA polymerase
   3398..3420    +  RBS            RBS: efficient ribosome binding site from bacteriophage T7 gene 10 (Olins and Rangwala, 1989)
   4425..4442    +  CDS            9xHis (fragment): 9xHis affinity tag
   4452..4501    +  CDS            SET1 (fragment): solubility-enhancement tag derived from T7 phage gene 10B
   4509..4556    +  terminator     T7 terminator: transcription terminator for bacteriophage T7 RNA polymerase
