[The description below was written by a language model from this plasmid's Addgene catalogue record and pLannotate feature annotations shown in this document.]
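Description:
pJK375 is a bacterial expression plasmid built on the pET23a backbone for producing Est13, an arylesterase from the acetic acid bacterium Acetobacter aceti strain 1023. The est13 coding sequence was inserted between the NdeI and EcoRI sites, both of which remain intact, giving a total size of 4,581 bp. It sits downstream of a bacteriophage T7 promoter and the efficient ribosome binding site from T7 gene 10, with a T7 terminator closing the transcription unit. Expression therefore depends on a host that supplies T7 RNA polymerase, while a strain lacking the polymerase, such as the DH5alpha listed in the record, serves for routine propagation.

The plasmid replicates from a ColE1/pMB1-family origin. The annotation also picks up the pBR322-derived bom and rop regions, and the repository lists copy number as unknown. Selection is by ampicillin through the bla β-lactamase gene under its own promoter. An f1 phage origin is also present, which allows production of single-stranded DNA when helper phage is supplied.

The feature table does not annotate the arylesterase open reading frame itself, although the unannotated stretch between the ribosome binding site and the downstream vector elements corresponds to its position. A short histidine-tag fragment is detected after this region, consistent with the vector-encoded C-terminal His tag of pET23a. The record does not say whether the insert carries its own stop codon, so it is unclear whether Est13 is produced tagged or untagged. The small fragment annotated as a T7 gene 10B-derived solubility tag, just upstream of the terminator, is probably residual vector sequence rather than a functional fusion. The stated use is recombinant production of Est13.
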