Addgene plasmid #72410: pJK375
Purpose: Produces Acetobacter aceti 1023 Est13
Depositing lab: T. J. Kappock. Depositing organization: Washington University in Saint Louis.
Backbone
  Vector backbone: pET23a
  Backbone size w/o insert (bp): 3666
  Total vector size (bp): 4581
  Vector type: Bacterial Expression
Growth in bacteria
  Bacterial resistance: Ampicillin, 100 μg/mL
  Growth temperature: 37°C
  Growth strain: DH5alpha
  Copy number: Unknown
Gene/Insert
  Gene/Insert name: arylesterase (alt names: est13; AAC2448; AZ09_14880)
  Species: Acetobacter aceti 1023
  GenBank ID: KDE19035.1 WP_042789135.1
  Promoter: T7
  Cloning method: Restriction Enzyme; 5′ cloning site NdeI (not destroyed); 3′ cloning site EcoRI (not destroyed)
  Sequencing primers: 5′ T7 promoter; 3′ T7 terminator
Terms and licenses: Academic/Nonprofit Terms; Industry Terms: Not Available to Industry
How to cite: pJK375 was a gift from T. J. Kappock (Addgene plasmid # 72410 ; http://n2t.net/addgene:72410 ; RRID:Addgene_72410)
