>Addgene plasmid #72410 | pJK375 | addgene partial sequence | sequence record 138641 | T7 5'-TAATACGACTCACTATAGGG-3'
TTTTGTTTAACTTTAAGAAGGAGATATACATATGCCAAAGAATGTCGTAAATCCGGAATTTCTGCCCGTT
CTGGCAAAAATGCCGTCTTTCGACGGTCTTTCGGATCGTTCACTGCCGGAAGTACGGGAAATCTTCCTTA
CCTCTATCCGGCTCATGGAAGGCAGACCTTCGCCAGATGTCGATACACGGGAAGAATACGTCCCCGGCCT
CAACAAGGCGCCCGACGTGCGTGTCCTCGTCTACAGCCCCCGAAAAGTCGCCCCCAACGCTCCTGCCATG
GTCTATATTCACGGCGGCGGTCTCATCTCCGGCCACCCGGAAGTGGACGATCCGAAATGCCAGATCCTAG
CCAACCGTCTCGGCATGCACATCTTCTCGGTCGATTATCGTCTCGCTCCGGAAGTGAAATATCCCGGCGC
CATCGAAGACTGTTACGCAGTTCTCAAATGGGTGAACGAAAACGCAGCCCGCTTGGGTATCAACCGCGAT
AAAGTCGTTGTCGCCGGAGAAAGCGCGGGCGGCGGCCTCAGCGCGGCTCTCGCCCTCATGGCCCGTGATC
GCGGCGAATACAAACTCGCTTGTCAGATCCTCATCTACCCGATGCTTGATGACCGCACGGCGATAAAACA
CGAACCTGCCCCCGCGTTCGGTGAATATGTCTGGACCCGCTCAGCCAACAAATACGCCTGGCAGTGCTAC
CTCGGAGACGCAGCTGGCGGCGATAAAACCCCGGACTATGCAGCCGCCGGACGCGCAACAAACCTCGCTG
GTCTGCCGCCCACCTTCATCGGGGTCGGCTCCATGGACCTATTTCTATGCGAAGACCTCGATTACGCCAC
CCGCCTGATGGCTGCCGGCGTTCCCGTCGAAGTCTTCGTGGTGCCCGGCGCCTACCACGTCTTCGATATG
TTCGTCCCTGACGCCGCCCTCTCAAAACGCTTCATGGACGCCTATTGCGACGTCATCAAACGTACGCTCG
CGATCTGAGAATTCGAGCTCCGTCGACAAGCTTGCGGCCGCACTCG
