>Addgene plasmid #72410 | pJK375 | addgene partial sequence | sequence record 138642 | T7term 5'-GCTAGTTATTGCTCAGCGG-3'
TTTGTTAGCAGCCGGATCTCAGTGGTGGTGGTGGTGGTGCTCGAGTGCGGCCGCAAGCTTGTCGACGGAG
CTCGAATTCTCAGATCGCGAGCGTACGTTTGATGACGTCGCAATAGGCGTCCATGAAGCGTTTTGAGAGG
GCGGCGTCAGGGACGAACATATCGAAGACGTGGTAGGCGCCGGGCACCACGAAGACTTCGACGGGAACGC
CGGCAGCCATCAGGCGGGTGGCGTAATCGAGGTCTTCGCATAGAAATAGGTCCATGGAGCCGACCCCGAT
GAAGGTGGGCGGCAGACCAGCGAGGTTTGTTGCGCGTCCGGCGGCTGCATAGTCCGGGGTTTTATCGCCG
CCAGCTGCGTCTCCGAGGTAGCACTGCCAGGCGTATTTGTTGGCTGAGCGGGTCCAGACATATTCACCGA
ACGCGGGGGCAGGTTCGTGTTTTATCGCCGTGCGGTCATCAAGCATCGGGTAGATGAGGATCTGACAAGC
GAGTTTGTATTCGCCGCGATCACGGGCCATGAGGGCGAGAGCCGCGCTGAGGCCGCCGCCCGCGCTTTCT
CCGGCGACAACGACTTTATCGCGGTTGATACCCAAGCGGGCTGCGTTTTCGTTCACCCATTTGAGAACTG
CGTAACAGTCTTCGATGGCGCCGGGATATTTCACTTCCGGAGCGAGACGATAATCGACCGAGAAGATGTG
CATGCCGAGACGGTTGGCTAGGATCTGGCATTTCGGATCGTCCACTTCCGGGTGGCCGGAGATGAGACCG
CCGCCGTGAATATAGACCATGGCAGGAGCGTTGGGGGCGACTTTTCGGGGGCTGTAGACGAGGACACGCA
CGTCGGGCGCCTTGTTGAGGCCGGGGACGTATTCTTCCCGTGTATCGACATCTGGCGAAGGTCTGCCTTC
CATGAGCCGGATAGAGGTAAGGAAGATTTCCCGTACTTCCGGCAGTGAACGATCCGAAAGACCGTCGAAA
GACGGCATTTTTGCCAGAACGGGCAGAAATTCCGGATTTACGACATTCTTTGGCATATGTATATCTCCTT
CTTAAAGTTAAACAAAATTATTTCTAGAGGGAAACCGTTGTGGT
